Addgene plasmid #210332: pB-Neo-rTOM20-TagBFP
Purpose: Overexpression of rTOM20
Depositing lab: Li Yu. Depositing organization: Tsinghua University. Publication: Mitocytosis, a migrasome-mediated mitochondrial quality-control process. Jiao H, Jiang D, Hu X, Du W, Ji L, Yang Y, Li X, Sho T, Wang X, Li Y, Wu YT, Wei YH, Hu X, Yu L. Cell. 2021 May 27;184(11):2896-2910.e13. doi: 10.1016/j.cell.2021.04.027. PubMed 34048705.
Backbone
  Vector backbone: pB-CAG-BGH
  Vector type: Mammalian Expression
Growth in bacteria
  Bacterial resistance: Ampicillin, 100 μg/mL
  Growth temperature: 37°C
  Growth strain: DH5alpha
  Copy number: High Copy
Gene/Insert
  Gene/Insert name: rTOM20
  Species: R. norvegicus (rat)
  Entrez Gene: Tomm20 (a.k.a. MGC93136)
  Tag / fusion protein: TagBFP (C terminal on insert)
  Cloning method: Restriction Enzyme; 5′ cloning site Unknown (unknown if destroyed)
Terms and licenses: Academic/Nonprofit Terms; Industry Terms: Not Available to Industry
How to cite: pB-Neo-rTOM20-TagBFP was a gift from Li Yu (Addgene plasmid # 210332 ; http://n2t.net/addgene:210332 ; RRID:Addgene_210332)
