[The description below was written by a language model from this plasmid's Addgene catalogue record and pLannotate feature annotations shown in this document.]
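Description:
pB-Neo-rTOM20-TagBFP is a mammalian expression plasmid built on the pB-CAG-BGH backbone for overexpressing rat TOM20 (Tomm20), a receptor component of the mitochondrial outer-membrane translocase, fused at its C terminus to the blue fluorescent protein TagBFP. In the 8,731-nt sequenced record, the expression cassette begins with the CMV immediate-early enhancer and the chicken β-actin/rabbit β-globin chimeric intron. This arrangement is typical of a CAG-type promoter, matching the backbone name, although the core promoter itself is not separately annotated. The Tomm20 coding sequence follows (the annotation tool matched it to the mouse ortholog, whereas the catalogue gives rat as the species), then TagBFP and a bGH polyadenylation signal. Between TagBFP and the poly(A) signal lie 3xFLAG, a partial TEV site and an AviTag. These appear to be backbone elements, and the record does not say whether they are translated as part of the fusion; the catalogue lists only TagBFP as a tag.

A separate SV40 promoter drives the neomycin phosphotransferase gene, followed by a ble fragment and an SV40 poly(A) signal, which provides G418-type selection of stably expressing mammalian cells. Two loxP sites and a cPPT/CTS element are also annotated. The "pB" prefix may hint at a piggyBac transposon design, but no transposon terminal repeats appear in the feature table, so this cannot be confirmed from the record. In bacteria the plasmid is maintained at high copy through a ColE1/pUC-type origin with ampicillin resistance. It also carries an f1 origin and residual lac, T3 and T7 cloning-vector elements. The construct suits fluorescent labelling of the mitochondrial outer membrane, and its associated publication concerns migrasome-mediated mitochondrial quality control.
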