Features (pLannotate 1.2.2; 29 found; start..end, strand, type, name):
      1..380     +  enhancer       CMV enhancer: human cytomegalovirus immediate early enhancer
    659..1674    +  intron         chimeric intron: chimera between introns from chicken β-actin and rabbit β-globin
   1735..2169    +  CDS            Tomm20: TOM20_MOUSE - Experimental evidence at protein level: Swiss-Prot protein existence level 1. Central component of the receptor complex responsible for the recognition and translocation of cytosolically synthesized mitochondrial preproteins. Together with TOM22 functions as the transit peptide receptor at the surface of the mitochondrion outer membrane and facilitates the movement of preproteins into the TOM40 translocation pore (By similarity). Required for the translocation across the mitochondrial outer membrane of cytochrome P450 monooxygenases. From Mus musculus (Mouse).
   2176..2874    +  CDS            TagBFP: TagBFP is a basic (constitutively fluorescent) blue fluorescent protein published in 2008, derived from Entacmaea quadricolor. It is reported to be a very rapidly-maturing monomer with very low acid sensitivity.
   2926..2991    +  CDS            3xFLAG: three tandem FLAG® epitope tags, followed by an enterokinase cleavage site
   3016..3035    +  CDS            TEV site (fragment): tobacco etch virus (TEV) protease recognition and cleavage site
   3040..3084    +  CDS            AviTag™: peptide tag that allows for enzymatic biotinylation
   3099..3323    +  polyA_signal   bGH poly(A) signal: bovine growth hormone polyadenylation signal
   3408..3525    -  misc_feature   cPPT/CTS: central polypurine tract and central termination sequence of HIV-1
   3571..3604    -  protein_bind   loxP: Cre-mediated recombination occurs in the 8-bp core sequence (GCATACAT). Cre recombinase
   3861..3879    -  promoter       T3 promoter: promoter for bacteriophage T3 RNA polymerase
   3924..3940    -  protein_bind   lac operator: The lac repressor binds to the lac operator to inhibit transcription in E. coli. This inhibition can be relieved by adding lactose or isopropyl-β-D-thiogalactopyranoside (IPTG). lac repressor encoded by lacI
   3948..3978    -  promoter       lac promoter: promoter for the E. coli lac operon
   3993..4014    -  protein_bind   CAP binding site: CAP binding activates transcription in the presence of cAMP. E. coli catabolite activator protein
   4027..4119    -  CDS            lacI (fragment): lac repressor; lacI; The lac repressor binds to the lac operator to inhibit transcription in E. coli. This inhibition can be relieved by adding lactose or isopropyl-β-D-thiogalactopyranoside (IPTG).
   4302..4890    -  rep_origin     ori: high-copy-number ColE1/pMB1/pBR322/pUC origin of replication
   5061..5921    -  CDS            AmpR: β-lactamase; bla; confers resistance to ampicillin, carbenicillin, and related antibiotics
   5922..6026    -  promoter       AmpR promoter: bla
   6079..6507    -  rep_origin     f1 ori (sequence partly withheld): f1 bacteriophage origin of replication; arrow indicates direction of (+) strand synthesis
   6512..6669    -  CDS            lacZα (fragment): LacZα fragment of β-galactosidase; lacZ fragment
   6672..6690    +  promoter       T7 promoter: promoter for bacteriophage T7 RNA polymerase
   7029..7358    +  promoter       SV40 promoter: SV40 enhancer and early promoter
   7425..8216    +  CDS            neo: KKA2_KLEPN - Also known as kan, nptII. Experimental evidence at protein level: Swiss-Prot protein existence level 1. Resistance to kanamycin, neomycin, paromomycin, ribostamycin, butirosin and gentamicin B. From Klebsiella pneumoniae.
   8242..8400    +  CDS            ble (fragment): BLE_KLEPN - Experimental evidence at protein level: Swiss-Prot protein existence level 1. Binding protein with a strong affinity to the bleomycin family of antibiotics. Binds to CL990; an antimitotic-antibiotic compound. From Klebsiella pneumoniae.
   8395..8516    +  polyA_signal   SV40 poly(A) signal: SV40 polyadenylation signal
   8589..8605    -  protein_bind   lac operator: The lac repressor binds to the lac operator to inhibit transcription in E. coli. This inhibition can be relieved by adding lactose or isopropyl-β-D-thiogalactopyranoside (IPTG). lac repressor encoded by lacI
   8613..8643    -  promoter       lac promoter: promoter for the E. coli lac operon
   8658..8679    -  protein_bind   CAP binding site: CAP binding activates transcription in the presence of cAMP. E. coli catabolite activator protein
   8683..8716    -  protein_bind   loxP: Cre-mediated recombination occurs in the 8-bp core sequence (GCATACAT). Cre recombinase
>Addgene plasmid #210332 | pB-Neo-rTOM20-TagBFP | addgene full sequence | sequence record 424382 | Addgene NGS Result
GACATTGATTATTGACTAGTTATTAATAGTAATCAATTACGGGGTCATTAGTTCATAGCCCATATATGGA
GTTCCGCGTTACATAACTTACGGTAAATGGCCCGCCTGGCTGACCGCCCAACGACCCCCGCCCATTGACG
TCAATAATGACGTATGTTCCCATAGTAACGCCAATAGGGACTTTCCATTGACGTCAATGGGTGGAGTATT
TACGGTAAACTGCCCACTTGGCAGTACATCAAGTGTATCATATGCCAAGTACGCCCCCTATTGACGTCAA
TGACGGTAAATGGCCCGCCTGGCATTATGCCCAGTACATGACCTTATGGGACTTTCCTACTTGGCAGTAC
ATCTACGTATTAGTCATCGCTATTACCATGGTCGAGGTGAGCCCCACGTTCTGCTTCACTCTCCCCATCT
CCCCCCCCTCCCCACCCCCAATTTTGTATTTATTTATTTTTTAATTATTTTGTGCAGCGATGGGGGCGGG
GGGGGGGGGGGGGGCGCGCCRGGSGGGGSGGGGSGGGGGGGGGGGGGGGGSGGGGSGRGGSGGRGRGGKG
CGGCGGCAGCCAATCAGAGCGGCGCGCTCCGAAAGTTTCCTTTTATGGCGAGGCGGCGGCGGCGGCGGCC
CTATAAAAAGCGAAGCGCGCGGCGGGCGGGAGTCGCTGCGCGCTGCCTTCGCCCCGTGCCCCGCTCCGCC
GCCGCCTCGCGCCGCCCGCCCCGGCTCTGACTGACCGCGTTACTCCCACAGGTGAGCGGGCGGGACGGCC
CTTCTCCTCCGGGCTGTAATTAGCGCTTGGTTTAATGACGGCTTGTTTCTTTTCTGTGGCTGCGTGAAAG
CCTTGAGGGGCTCCGGGAGGGCCCTTTGTGCGGGGGGAGCGGCTCGGGGGGTGCGTGCGTGTGTGTGTGC
GTGGGGAGCGCCGCGTGCGGCTCCGCGCTGCCCGGCGGCTGTGAGCGCTGCGGGCGCGGCGCGGGGCTTT
GTGCGCTCCGCAGTGTGCGCGAGGGGAGCGCGGCCGGGGGCGGTGCCCCGCGGTGCGGGGGGGCTGCGAG
GGGAACAAAGGCTGCGTGCGGGGTGTGTGCGTGGGGGGGTGAGCAGGGGGTGTGGGCGCGTCGGTCGGGC
TGCAACCCCCCCTGCACCCCCCTCCCCGAGTTGCTGAGCACGGCCCGGCTTCGGGTGCGGGGCTCCGTAC
GGGGCGTGGCGCGGGGCTCGCCGTGCCGGGCGGGGGGTGGCGGCAGGTGGGGGTGCCGGGCGGGGCGGGG
CCGCCYCGGGCCGGGGRGGGCTCGGGGGRGGGGCGCGGCGGCCCCCGGAGCGCCGGCGGCTGTCGAGGCG
CGGCGAGCCGCAGCCATTGCCTTTTATGGTAATCGTGCGAGAGGGCGCAGGGACTTCCTTTGTCCCAAAT
CTGTGCGGAGCCGAAATCTGGGAGGCGCCGCCGCACCCCCTCTAGCGGGCGCGGGGCGAAGCGGTGCGGC
GCCGGCAGGAAGGAAATGGGCGGGGAGGGCCTTCGTGCGTCGCCGCGCCGCCGTCCCCTTCTCCCTCTCC
AGCCTCGGGGCTGTCCGCGGGGGGACGGCTGCCTTCGGGGGGGACGGGGCAGGGCGGGGTTCGGCTTCTG
GCGTGTGACCGGCGGCTCTAGAGCCTCTGCTAACCATGTTCATGCCTTCTTCTTTTTCCTACAGCTCCTG
GGCAACGTGCTGGTTATTGTGCTGTCTCATCATTTTGGCAAAGAATTCGCCACCATGGTGGGCCGGAACA
GCGCCATCGCCGCGGGCGTGTGCGGTGCCCTCTTCATAGGGTACTGCATCTACTTTGACCGCAAAAGGCG
GAGTGACCCCAACTTCAAGAACAGGCTTCGAGAACGAAGAAAGAAACAGAAGCTTGCTAAGGAGAGAGCT
GGGCTTTCCAAGTTACCTGATTTAAAAGATGCTGAAGCTGTTCAGAAATTCTTCCTTGAAGAGATACAGC
TTGGTGAAGAGTTATTAGCACAAGGTGACTATGAGAAGGGTGTGGACCACCTGACAAATGCAATCGCTGT
GTGTGGACAGCCTCAGCAGTTGCTGCAAGTGTTACAACAGACTCTTCCACCACCAGTGTTCCAGATGCTT
CTGACCAAGCTTCCAACCATTAGTCAGAGAATTGTCAGTGCTCAGAGCTTGGCTGAAGATGATGTGGAAT
GTACAATGAGCGAGCTGATTAAGGAGAACATGCACATGAAGCTGTACATGGAGGGCACCGTGGACAACCA
TCACTTCAAGTGCACATCCGAGGGCGAAGGCAAGCCCTACGAGGGCACCCAGACCATGAGAATCAAGGTG
GTCGAGGGCGGCCCTCTCCCCTTCGCCTTCGACATCCTGGCTACTAGCTTCCTCTACGGCAGCAAGACCT
TCATCAACCACACCCAGGGCATCCCCGACTTCTTCAAGCAGTCCTTCCCTGAGGGCTTCACATGGGAGAG
AGTCACCACATACGAAGACGGGGGCGTGCTGACCGCTACCCAGGACACCAGCCTCCAGGACGGCTGCCTC
ATCTACAACGTCAAGATCAGAGGGGTGAACTTCACATCCAACGGCCCTGTGATGCAGAAGAAAACACTCG
GCTGGGAGGCCTTCACCGAGACGCTGTACCCCGCTGACGGCGGCCTGGAAGGCAGAAACGACATGGCCCT
GAAGCTCGTGGGCGGGAGCCATCTGATCGCAAACATCAAGACCACATATAGATCCAAGAAACCCGCTAAG
AACCTCAAGATGCCTGGCGTCTACTATGTGGACTACAGACTGGAAAGAATCAAGGAGGCCAACAACGAGA
CCTACGTCGAGCAGCACGAGGTGGCAGTGGCCAGATACTGCGACCTCCCTAGCAAACTGGGGCACAAGCT
TAATGGATCCACGCGTCTCGAGTTAACGGTACCTCTAGAGTAATTCGCTAGCATGGACTACAAAGACCAT
GACGGTGATTATAAAGATCATGATATCGATTACAAGGATGACGATGACAAGGGATCTGCAAGAAGAGCAT
CTGTGGAAAACCTGTATTTTCAGGGGTCCGGCCTGAACGACATCTTCGAGGCTCAGAAAATCGAATGGCA
CGAATAATCTAGCCTCGACTGTGCCTTCTAGTTGCCAGCCATCTGTTGTTTGCCCCTCCCCCGTGCCTTC
CTTGACCCTGGAAGGTGCCACTCCCACTGTCCTTTCCTAATAAAATGAGGAAATTGCATCGCATTGTCTG
AGTAGGTGTCATTCTATTCTGGGGGGTGGGGTGGGGCAGGACAGCAAGGGGGAGGATTGGGAAGACAATA
GCAGGCATGCTGGGGATGCGGTGGGCTCTATGGCTTCTGAGGCGGTTAATTAAAATAAAACTAGAGCGGG
CCCGGTACTAACCAAACTGGATCTCTGCTGTCCCTGTAATAAACCCGAAAATTTTGAATTTTTGTAATTT
GTTTTTGTAATTCTTTAGTTTGTATGTCTGTTGCTATTATGTCTACTATTCTTTCCCCTGCACTGTACCC
CCCAATCCCCCCTTTTCTTTTAAAATTGTGGATGAATACTGCCATTTGTCTGCAGAGCGGCCGCGTCGAG
ATAACTTCGTATAATGTATGCTATACGAAGTTATGTTTTGTTACTTTATAGAAGAAATTTTGAGTTTTTG
TTTTTTTTTAATAAATAAATAAACATAAATAAATTGTTTGTTGAATTTATTATTAGTATGTAAGTGTAAA
TATAATAAAACTTAATATCTATTCAAATTAATAAATAAACCTCGATATACAGACCGATAAAACACATGCG
TCAATTTTACGCATGATTATCTTTAACGTACGTCACAATATGATTATCTTTCTAGGGTTAAAGAGCTCCA
GCTTTTGTTCCCTTTAGTGAGGGTTAATTTCGAGCTTGGCGTAATCATGGTCATAGCTGTTTCCTGTGTG
AAATTGTTATCCGCTCACAATTCCACACAACATACGAGCCGGAAGCATAAAGTGTAAAGCCTGGGGTGCC
TAATGAGTGAGCTAACTCACATTAATTGCGTTGCGCTCACTGCCCGCTTTCCAGTCGGGAAACCTGTCGT
GCCAGCTGCATTAATGAATCGGCCAACGCGCGGGGAGAGGCGGTTTGCGTATTGGGCGCTCTTCCGCTTC
CTCGCTCACTGACTCGCTGCGCTCGGTCGTTCGGCTGCGGCGAGAGGTATCAGCTCACTCAAAGGCGGTA
ATACGGTTATCCACAGAATCAGGGGATAACGCAGGAAAGAACATGTGAGCAAAAGGCCAGCAAAAGGCCA
GGAACCGTAAAAAGGCCGCGTTGCTGGCGTTTTTCCATAGGCTCCGCCCCCCTGACGAGCATCACAAAAA
TCGACGCTCAAGTCAGAGGTGGCGAAACCCGACAGGACTATAAAGATACCAGGCGTTTCCCCCTGGAAGC
TCCCTCGTGCGCTCTCCTGTTCCGACCCTGCCGCTTACCGGATACCTGTCCGCCTTTCTCCCTTCGGGAA
GCGTGGCGCTTTCTCATAGCTCACGCTGTAGGTATCTCAGTTCGGTGTAGGTCGTTCGCTCCAAGCTGGG
CTGTGTGCACGAACCCCCCGTTCAGCCCGACCGCTGCGCCTTATCCGGTAACTATCGTCTTGAGTCCAAC
CCGGTAAGACACGACTTATCGCCACTGGCAGCAGCCACTGGTAACAGGATTAGCAGAGCGAGGTATGTAG
GCGGTGCTACAGAGTTCTTGAAGTGGTGGCCTAACTACGGCTACACTAGAAGAACAGTATTTGGTATCTG
CGCTCTGCTGAAGCCAGTTACCTTCGGAAAAAGAGTTGGTAGCTCTTGATCCGGCAAACAAACCACCGCT
GGTAGCGGTGGTTTTTTTGTTTGCAAGCAGCAGATTACGCGCAGAAAAAAAGGATCTCAAGAAGATCCTT
TGATCTTTTCTACGGGGTCTGACGCTCAGTGGAACGAAAACTCACGTTAAGGGATTTTGGTCATGAGATT
ATCAAAAAGGATCTTCACCTAGATCCTTTTAAATTAAAAATGAAGTTTTAAATCAATCTAAAGTATATAT
GAGTAAACTTGGTCTGACAGTTACCAATGCTTAATCAGTGAGGCACCTATCTCAGCGATCTGTCTATTTC
GTTCATCCATAGTTGCCTGACTCCCCGTCGTGTAGATAACTACGATACGGGAGGGCTTACCATCTGGCCC
CAGTGCTGCAATGATACCGCGAGACCCACGCTCACCGGCTCCAGATTTATCAGCAATAAACCAGCCAGCC
GGAAGGGCCGAGCGCAGAAGTGGTCCTGCAACTTTATCCGCCTCCATCCAGTCTATTAATTGTTGCCGGG
AAGCTAGAGTAAGTAGTTCGCCAGTTAATAGTTTGCGCAACGTTGTTGCCATTGCTACAGGCATCGTGGT
GTCACGCTCGTCGTTTGGTATGGCTTCATTCAGCTCCGGTTCCCAACGATCAAGGCGAGTTACATGATCC
CCCATGTTGTGCAAAAAAGCGGTTAGCTCCTTCGGTCCTCCGATCGTTGTCAGAAGTAAGTTGGCCGCAG
TGTTATCACTCATGGTTATGGCAGCACTGCATAATTCTCTTACTGTCATGCCATCCGTAAGATGCTTTTC
TGTGACTGGTGAGTACTCAACCAAGTCATTCTGAGAATAGTGTATGCGGCGACCGAGTTGCTCTTGCCCG
GCGTCAATACGGGATAATACCGCGCCACATAGCAGAACTTTAAAAGTGCTCATCATTGGAAAACGTTCTT
CGGGGCGAAAACTCTCAAGGATCTTACCGCTGTTGAGATCCAGTTCGATGTAACCCACTCGTGCACCCAA
CTGATCTTCAGCATCTTTTACTTTCACCAGCGTTTCTGGGTGAGCAAAAACAGGAAGGCAAAATGCCGCA
AAAAAGGGAATAAGGGCGACACGGAAATGTTGAATACTCATACTCTTCCTTTTTCAATATTATTGAAGCA
TTTATCAGGGTTATTGTCTCATGAGCGGATACATATTTGAATGTATTTAGAAAAATAAACAAATAGGGGT
TCCGCGCACATTTCCCCGAAAAGTGCCACCTAAATTGTAAGCGTTAATATTTTGTTAAAATTCGCGTTAA
ATTTTTGTTAAATCAGCTCATTTTTTAACCAATAGGCCGAAATCGGCAAAATCCCTTATAAATCAAAAGA
ATAGACCGAGATAGGGT
[37 nt withheld, positions 6178-6214]
AAAGAACGTGGACTCCAACGTCAAAGG
[49 nt withheld, positions 6242-6290]
T
[91 nt withheld, positions 6292-6382]
G
[124 nt withheld, positions 6384-6507]
CCCATTCGCCATTCAGGCTGCGCAACTGTTGGGAAGGGCGATCGGTGCGGGCCTCTTCGCTATTACGCCA
GCTGGCGAAAGGGGGATGTGCTGCAAGGCGATTAAGTTGGGTAACGCCAGGGTTTTCCCAGTCACGACGT
TGTAAAACGACGGCCAGTGAATTGTAATACGACTCACTATAGGGCGAATTGGGTACCTTAACCCTAGAAA
GATAGTCTGCGTAAAATTGACGCATGCATTCTTGAAATATTGCTCTCTCTTTCTAAATAGCGCGAATCCG
TCGCTGTGCATTTAGGACATCTCAGTCGCCGCTTGGAGCTCCCGTGAGGCGTGCTTGTCAATGCGGTAAG
TGTCACTGATTTTGAACTATAACGACCGCGTGAGTCAAAATGACGCATGATTATCTTTTACGTGACTTTT
AAGATTTAACTCATACGATAATTATATTGTTATTTCATGTTCTACTTACGTGATAACTTATTATATATAT
ATTTTCTTGTTATAGATTAATTCTGTGGAATGTGTGTCAGTTAGGGTGTGGAAAGTCCCCAGGCTCCCCA
GCAGGCAGAAGTATGCAAAGCATGCATCTCAATTAGTCAGCAACCAGGTGTGGAAAGTCCCCAGGCTCCC
CAGCAGGCAGAAGTATGCAAAGCATGCATCTCAATTAGTCAGCAACCATAGTCCCGCCCCTAACTCCGCC
CATCCCGCCCCTAACTCCGCCCAGTTCCGCCCATTCTCCGCCCCATGGCTGACTAATTTTTTTTATTTAT
GCAGAGGCCGAGGCCGCCTCTGCCTCTGAGCTATTCCAGAAGTAGTGAGGAGGCTTTTTTGGAGGCCTAG
GCTTTTGCAAAAAGCTCCCGGGAGCTTGTATATCCATTTTCGGATCTGATCAAGAGACAGGATGAGGATC
GTTTCGCATGATTGAACAAGATGGATTGCACGCAGGTTCTCCGGCCGCTTGGGTGGAGAGGCTATTCGGC
TATGACTGGGCACAACAGACAATCGGCTGCTCTGATGCCGCCGTGTTCCGGCTGTCAGCGCAGGGGCGCC
CGGTTCTTTTTGTCAAGACCGACCTGTCCGGTGCCCTGAATGAACTGCAGGACGAGGCAGCGCGGCTATC
GTGGCTGGCCACGACGGGCGTTCCTTGCGCAGCTGTGCTCGACGTTGTCACTGAAGCGGGAAGGGACTGG
CTGCTATTGGGCGAAGTGCCGGGGCAGGATCTCCTGTCATCTCACCTTGCTCCTGCCGAGAAAGTATCCA
TCATGGCTGATGCAATGCGGCGGCTGCATACGCTTGATCCGGCTACCTGCCCATTCGACCACCAAGCGAA
ACATCGCATCGAGCGAGCACGTACTCGGATGGAAGCCGGTCTTGTCGATCAGGATGATCTGGACGAAGAG
CATCAGGGGCTCGCGCCAGCCGAACTGTTCGCCAGGCTCAAGGCGCGCATGCCCGACGGCGAGGATCTCG
TCGTGACCCATGGCGATGCCTGCTTGCCGAATATCATGGTGGAAAATGGCCGCTTTTCTGGATTCATCGA
CTGTGGCCGGCTGGGTGTGGCGGACCGCTATCAGGACATAGCGTTGGCTACCCGTGATATTGCTGAAGAG
CTTGGCGGCGAATGGGCTGACCGCTTCCTCGTGCTTTACGGTATCGCCGCTCCCGATTCGCAGCGCATCG
CCTTCTATCGCCTTCTTGACGAGTTCTTCTGAGCGGGACTCTGGGGTTCGCGAAATGACCGACCAAGCGA
CGCCCAACCTGCCATCACGAGATTTCGATTCCACCGCCGCCTTCTATGAAAGGTTGGGCTTCGGAATCGT
TTTCCGGGACGCCGGCTGGATGATCCTCCAGCGCGGGGATCTCATGCTGGAGTTCTTCGCCCACCCCAAC
TTGTTTATTGCAGCTTATAATGGTTACAAATAAAGCAATAGCATCACAAATTTCACAAATAAAGCATTTT
TTTCACTGCATTCTAGTTGTGGTTTGTCCAAACTCATCAATGTATCTTATCATGTCTGTATACCGTCGAC
CTCTAGCTAGAGCTTGGCGTAATCATGGTCATAGCTGTTTCCTGTGTGAAATTGTTATCCGCTCACAATT
CCACACAACATACGAGCCGGAAGCATAAAGTGTAAAGCCTGGGGTGCCTAATGAGTGAGCTAACTCACAT
TAATCATAACTTCGTATAATGTATGCTATACGAAGTTATGCGGCCCTCGAGGTC
